Addgene plasmid #104363: myc-hIFITM3-F63Q
Purpose: Expresses human IFITM3-F63Q with an N-terminal myc tag in mammalian cells.
Depositing lab: Jacob Yount. Depositing organization: Ohio State University. Publication: IFITM3 requires an amphipathic helix for antiviral activity. Chesarino NM, Compton AA, McMichael TM, Kenney AD, Zhang L, Soewarna V, Davis M, Schwartz O, Yount JS. EMBO Rep. 2017 Oct;18(10):1740-1751. doi: 10.15252/embr.201744100. Epub 2017 Aug 23. PubMed 28835547.
Backbone
  Vector backbone: pCMV-myc
  Backbone manufacturer: Clontech
  Backbone size w/o insert (bp): 3800
  Total vector size (bp): 4202
  Vector type: Mammalian Expression
Growth in bacteria
  Bacterial resistance: Ampicillin, 100 μg/mL
  Growth temperature: 37°C
  Growth strain: DH5alpha
  Copy number: High Copy
Gene/Insert
  Gene/Insert name: IFITM3
  Species: H. sapiens (human)
  Insert size (bp): 402
  Mutation: mutated the following amino acid: F63Q
  Entrez Gene: IFITM3 (a.k.a. 1-8U, DSPA2b, IP15)
  Promoter: CMV
  Tag / fusion protein: myc (N terminal on backbone)
  Cloning method: Restriction Enzyme; 5′ cloning site EcoR1 (not destroyed); 3′ cloning site Sal1 (not destroyed)
  Sequencing primers: 5′ GATCCGGTACTAGAGGAACTGAAAAAC
Terms and licenses: Academic/Nonprofit Terms; Industry Terms: Not Available to Industry
How to cite: myc-hIFITM3-F63Q was a gift from Jacob Yount (Addgene plasmid # 104363 ; http://n2t.net/addgene:104363 ; RRID:Addgene_104363)
