[The description below was written by a language model from this plasmid's Addgene catalogue record and pLannotate feature annotations shown in this document.]
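Description:
myc-hIFITM3-F63Q is a mammalian expression plasmid built on the Clontech pCMV-myc backbone, carrying human IFITM3 with a phenylalanine-to-glutamine substitution at residue 63. The roughly 400 bp coding sequence was inserted between the EcoRI and SalI sites, both of which remain intact, so that it sits in frame behind a myc epitope tag supplied by the backbone at the N terminus. Transcription is driven by the human cytomegalovirus immediate early enhancer and promoter. A modified SV40 intron with splice donor and acceptor sites lies between the promoter and the coding region, an arrangement generally used to improve mRNA processing and expression, and an SV40 polyadenylation signal follows the insert. The myc tag itself is not called out in the feature table, although the catalogue entry records it. The sequenced record is 4,194 nt, close to the listed total of about 4.2 kb.

In bacteria the plasmid replicates from a high-copy ColE1/pUC-type origin and is selected with ampicillin through the β-lactamase gene and its native promoter. The remaining annotations (lac promoter and operator, CAP site, and fragments of lacI, lacZα, rop and bom) are cloning-vector remnants with no evident role in the expression cassette. No mammalian selection marker is annotated, which suits the plasmid to transient transfection.

IFITM3 is an interferon-induced antiviral protein that restricts the entry of many enveloped viruses, including influenza A virus, by blocking fusion in endosomes. The associated study concerns the requirement of an amphipathic helix for IFITM3 antiviral activity, so this point mutant presumably serves to test the contribution of residue 63 to that function, with the myc tag allowing detection by blotting or microscopy.
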