Features (pLannotate 1.2.2; 16 found; start..end, strand, type, name):
     91..111     -  misc_feature   MCS (fragment): pUC18/19 multiple cloning site
    110..413     +  enhancer       CMV enhancer: human cytomegalovirus immediate early enhancer
    414..617     +  promoter       CMV promoter: human cytomegalovirus (CMV) immediate early promoter
    755..851     +  intron         SV40 intron: modified SV40 intron with splice donor and acceptor sites
    978..1376    +  CDS            IFITM3: IFM3_HUMAN - Experimental evidence at protein level: Swiss-Prot protein existence level 1. IFN-induced antiviral protein which disrupts intracellular cholesterol homeostasis. Inhibits the entry of viruses to the host cell cytoplasm by preventing viral fusion with cholesterol depleted endosomes. May inactivate new enveloped viruses which buds out of the infected cell, by letting them go out with a cholesterol depleted membrane. Active against multiple viruses, including influenza A virus, SARS coronaviruses (SARS-CoV and SARS-CoV-2), Marburg virus (MARV), Ebola virus (EBOV), Dengue virus (DNV),
   1416..1550    -  polyA_signal   SV40 poly(A) signal: SV40 polyadenylation signal
   1685..1701    -  protein_bind   lac operator: The lac repressor binds to the lac operator to inhibit transcription in E. coli. This inhibition can be relieved by adding lactose or isopropyl-β-D-thiogalactopyranoside (IPTG). lac repressor encoded by lacI
   1709..1739    -  promoter       lac promoter: promoter for the E. coli lac operon
   1754..1775    -  protein_bind   CAP binding site: CAP binding activates transcription in the presence of cAMP. E. coli catabolite activator protein
   1788..1880    -  CDS            lacI (fragment): lac repressor; lacI; The lac repressor binds to the lac operator to inhibit transcription in E. coli. This inhibition can be relieved by adding lactose or isopropyl-β-D-thiogalactopyranoside (IPTG).
   2063..2651    -  rep_origin     ori: high-copy-number ColE1/pMB1/pBR322/pUC origin of replication
   2822..3682    -  CDS            AmpR: β-lactamase; bla; confers resistance to ampicillin, carbenicillin, and related antibiotics
   3683..3787    -  promoter       AmpR promoter: bla
   3882..3917    +  CDS            rop (fragment): Rop protein, which maintains plasmids at low copy number; rop
   4019..4118    +  misc_feature   bom (fragment): basis of mobility region from pBR322
   4124..85      -  CDS            lacZα (fragment) (across the origin): LacZα fragment of β-galactosidase; lacZ fragment
>Addgene plasmid #104363 | myc-hIFITM3-F63Q | addgene full sequence | sequence record 199994 | Addgene NGS Result
CGAAAGGGGGATGTGCTGCAAGGCGATTAAGTTGGGTAACGCCAGGGTTTTCCCAGTCACGACGTTGTAA
AACGACGGCCAGTGAGTTCGAGCTTGCATGCCTGCAGGTCGTTACATAACTTACGGTAAATGGCCCGCCT
GGCTGACCGCCCAACGACCCCCGCCCATTGACGTCAATAATGACGTATGTTCCCATAGTAACGCCAATAG
GGACTTTCCATTGACGTCAATGGGTGGAGTATTTACGGTAAACTGCCCACTTGGCAGTACATCAAGTGTA
TCATATGCCAAGTACGCCCCCTATTGACGTCAATGACGGTAAATGGCCCGCCTGGCATTATGCCCAGTAC
ATGACCTTATGGGACTTTCCTACTTGGCAGTACATCTACGTATTAGTCATCGCTATTACCATGGTGATGC
GGTTTTGGCAGTACATCAATGGGCGTGGATAGCGGTTTGACTCACGGGGATTTCCAAGTCTCCACCCCAT
TGACGTCAATGGGAGTTTGTTTTGGCACCAAAATCAACGGGACTTTCCAAAATGTCGTAACAACTCCGCC
CCATTGACGCAAATGGGCGGTAGGCGTGTACGGTGGGAGGTCTATATAAGCAGAGCTCGTTTAGTGAACC
GTCAGATCGCCTGGAGACGCCATCCACGCTGTTTTGACCTCCATAGAAGACACCGGGACCGATCCAGCCT
CCGGACTCTAGAGGATCCGGTACTAGAGGAACTGAAAAACCAGAAAGTTAACTGGTAAGTTTAGTCTTTT
TGTCTTTTATTTCAGGTCCCGGATCCGGTGGTGGTGCAAATCAAAGAACTGCTCCTCAGTGGATGTTGCC
TTTACTTCTAGGCCTGTACGGAAGTGTTACTTCTGCTCTAAAAGCTGCGGAATTGTACCCGCGGGCCCAC
CATGGCATCAATGCAGAAGCTGATCTCAGAGGAGGACCTGCTTATGGCCATGGAGGCCCGAATTCCCATG
AATCACACTGTCCAAACCTTCTTCTCTCCTGTCAACAGTGGCCAGCCCCCCAACTATGAGATGCTCAAGG
AGGAGCACGAGGTGGCTGTGCTGGGGGCGCCCCACAACCCTGCTCCCCCGACGTCCACCGTGATCCACAT
CCGCAGCGAGACCTCCGTGCCCGACCATGTCGTCTGGTCCCTGCAGAACACCCTCTTCATGAACCCCTGC
TGCCTGGGCTTCATAGCATTCGCCTACTCCGTGAAGTCTAGGGACAGGAAGATGGTTGGCGACGTGACCG
GGGCCCAGGCCTATGCCTCCACCGCCAAGTGCCTGAACATCTGGGCCCTGATTCTGGGCATCCTCATGAC
CATTCTGCTCATCGTCATCCCAGTGCTGATCTTCCAGGCCTATGGATAGGTCGACCGAGATCTCTCGAGG
TACCGCGGCCGCGGGGATCCAGACATGATAAGATACATTGATGAGTTTGGACAAACCACAACTAGAATGC
AGTGAAAAAAATGCTTTATTTGTGAAATTTGTGATGCTATTGCTTTATTTGTAACCATTATAAGCTGCAA
TAAACAAGTTAACAACAACAATTGCATTCATTTTATGTTTCAGGTTCAGGGGGAGGTGTGGGAGGTTTTT
TCGGATCCTCTAGAGTCGATCTGCAGGCATGCTAGCTTGGCGTAATCATGGTCATAGCTGTTTCCTGTGT
GAAATTGTTATCCGCTCACAATTCCACACAACATACGAGCCGGAAGCATAAAGTGTAAAGCCTGGGGTGC
CTAATGAGTGAGCTAACTCACATTAATTGCGTTGCGCTCACTGCCCGCTTTCCAGTCGGGAAACCTGTCG
TGCCAGCTGCATTAATGAATCGGCCAACGCGCGGGGAGAGGCGGTTTGCGTATTGGGCGCTCTTCCGCTT
CCTCGCTCACTGACTCGCTGCGCTCGGTCGTTCGGCTGCGGCGAGCGGTATCAGCTCACTCAAAGGCGGT
AATACGGTTATCCACAGAATCAGGGGATAACGCAGGAAAGAACATGTGAGCAAAAGGCCAGCAAAAGGCC
AGGAACCGTAAAAAGGCCGCGTTGCTGGCGTTTTTCCATAGGCTCCGCCCCCCTGACGAGCATCACAAAA
ATCGACGCTCAAGTCAGAGGTGGCGAAACCCGACAGGACTATAAAGATACCAGGCGTTTCCCCCTGGAAG
CTCCCTCGTGCGCTCTCCTGTTCCGACCCTGCCGCTTACCGGATACCTGTCCGCCTTTCTCCCTTCGGGA
AGCGTGGCGCTTTCTCATAGCTCACGCTGTAGGTATCTCAGTTCGGTGTAGGTCGTTCGCTCCAAGCTGG
GCTGTGTGCACGAACCCCCCGTTCAGCCCGACCGCTGCGCCTTATCCGGTAACTATCGTCTTGAGTCCAA
CCCGGTAAGACACGACTTATCGCCACTGGCAGCAGCCACTGGTAACAGGATTAGCAGAGCGAGGTATGTA
GGCGGTGCTACAGAGTTCTTGAAGTGGTGGCCTAACTACGGCTACACTAGAAGAACAGTATTTGGTATCT
GCGCTCTGCTGAAGCCAGTTACCTTCGGAAAAAGAGTTGGTAGCTCTTGATCCGGCAAACAAACCACCGC
TGGTAGCGGTGGTTTTTTTGTTTGCAAGCAGCAGATTACGCGCAGAAAAAAAGGATCTCAAGAAGATCCT
TTGATCTTTTCTACGGGGTCTGACGCTCAGTGGAACGAAAACTCACGTTAAGGGATTTTGGTCATGAGAT
TATCAAAAAGGATCTTCACCTAGATCCTTTTAAATTAAAAATGAAGTTTTAAATCAATCTAAAGTATATA
TGAGTAAACTTGGTCTGACAGTTACCAATGCTTAATCAGTGAGGCACCTATCTCAGCGATCTGTCTATTT
CGTTCATCCATAGTTGCCTGACTCCCCGTCGTGTAGATAACTACGATACGGGAGGGCTTACCATCTGGCC
CCAGTGCTGCAATGATACCGCGAGACCCACGCTCACCGGCTCCAGATTTATCAGCAATAAACCAGCCAGC
CGGAAGGGCCGAGCGCAGAAGTGGTCCTGCAACTTTATCCGCCTCCATCCAGTCTATTAATTGTTGCCGG
GAAGCTAGAGTAAGTAGTTCGCCAGTTAATAGTTTGCGCAACGTTGTTGCCATTGCTACAGGCATCGTGG
TGTCACGCTCGTCGTTTGGTATGGCTTCATTCAGCTCCGGTTCCCAACGATCAAGGCGAGTTACATGATC
CCCCATGTTGTGCAAAAAAGCGGTTAGCTCCTTCGGTCCTCCGATCGTTGTCAGAAGTAAGTTGGCCGCA
GTGTTATCACTCATGGTTATGGCAGCACTGCATAATTCTCTTACTGTCATGCCATCCGTAAGATGCTTTT
CTGTGACTGGTGAGTACTCAACCAAGTCATTCTGAGAATAGTGTATGCGGCGACCGAGTTGCTCTTGCCC
GGCGTCAATACGGGATAATACCGCGCCACATAGCAGAACTTTAAAAGTGCTCATCATTGGAAAACGTTCT
TCGGGGCGAAAACTCTCAAGGATCTTACCGCTGTTGAGATCCAGTTCGATGTAACCCACTCGTGCACCCA
ACTGATCTTCAGCATCTTTTACTTTCACCAGCGTTTCTGGGTGAGCAAAAACAGGAAGGCAAAATGCCGC
AAAAAAGGGAATAAGGGCGACACGGAAATGTTGAATACTCATACTCTTCCTTTTTCAATATTATTGAAGC
ATTTATCAGGGTTATTGTCTCATGAGCGGATACATATTTGAATGTATTTAGAAAAATAAACAAATAGGGG
TTCCGCGCACATTTCCCCGAAAAGTGCCACCTGACGTCTAAGAAACCATTATTATCATGACATTAACCTA
TAAAAATAGGCGTATCACGAGGCCCTTTCGTCTCGCGCGTTTCGGTGATGACGGTGAAAACCTCTGACAC
ATGCAGCTCCCGGAGACGGTCACAGCTTGTCTGTAAGCGGATGCCGGGAGCAGACAAGCCCGTCAGGGCG
CGTCAGCGGGTGTTGGCGGGTGTCGGGGCTGGCTTAACTATGCGGCATCAGAGCAGATTGTACTGAGAGT
GCACCATATGCGGTGTGAAATACCGCACAGATGCGTAAGGAGAAAATACCGCATCAGGCGCCATTCGCCA
TTCAGGCTGCGCAACTGTTGGGAAGGGCGATCGGTGCGGGCCTCTTCGCTATTACGCCAGCTGG
