>Addgene plasmid #104363 | myc-hIFITM3-F63Q | depositor partial sequence | sequence record 197681 | IFITM3-F63Q insert
ATGAATCACACTGTCCAAACCTTCTTCTCTCCTGTCAACAGTGGCCAGCCCCCCAACTATGAGATGCTCA
AGGAGGAGCACGAGGTGGCTGTGCTGGGGGCGCCCCACAACCCTGCTCCCCCGACGTCCACCGTGATCCA
CATCCGCAGCGAGACCTCCGTGCCCGACCATGTCGTCTGGTCCCTGCAGAACACCCTCTTCATGAACCCC
TGCTGCCTGGGCTTCATAGCATTCGCCTACTCCGTGAAGTCTAGGGACAGGAAGATGGTTGGCGACGTGA
CCGGGGCCCAGGCCTATGCCTCCACCGCCAAGTGCCTGAACATCTGGGCCCTGATTCTGGGCATCCTCAT
GACCATTCTGCTCATCGTCATCCCAGTGCTGATCTTCCAGGCCTATGGATAG
